>Addgene plasmid #31621 | pGEX-4T1-Claspin-FL-wt | addgene partial sequence | sequence record 36272 | pGEX-5 5'-GGGCTGGCAAGCCACGTTTGGTG-3'
CANCTCAATCGGACTGGTTCCGCGTGGATCCACCATGCATCACCATCACCATCACACAGGCGAGGTGGGT
TCTGAGGTTCACCTAGAAATCAATGACCCAAACGTCATTTCACAAGAGGAAGCAGATAGTCCTTCAGATA
GTGGACAGGGCAGCTATGAAACAATTGGACCCTTGAGTGAAGGAGATTCAGATGAAGAGATATTTGTAAG
TAAGAAGTTGAAAAACAGGAAGGTTCTACAAGACAGTGATTCCGAAACAGAGGACACAAATGCCTCTCCA
GAGAAAACTACCTATGACAGTGCCGAGGAGGAAAATAAAGAGAATTTATATGCTGGGAAAAATACAAAAA
TCAAAAGGATTTACAAAACTGTGGCAGACAGTGATGAAAGTTACATGGAAAAGTCTTTGTATCAGGAAAA
TCTTGAAGCGCAAGTGAAACCTTGCTTAGAGCTGAGTCTTCAGTCTGGAAACTCTACAGACTTTACCACT
GACAGAAAGAGTTCCAAAAAGCACATACATGATAAAGAAGGAACTGCAGGAAAAGCAAAAGTAAAATCAA
AAAGAAGACTTGAGAAAGAGGAGAGAAAAATGGAAAAAATTAGACAGCTAAAAAAGAAGGAAACAAAAAA
CCAGGAAGATGATGTAGAACAGCCATTTAATGACAGTGGCTGTCTTCTTGTGGATAAAGACCTTTTTGAA
ACTGGGTTGGAGGATGAAAATAACTCTCCATTGGAAGATGAAGAGTCATTAGAATCAATAAGAGCAGCTG
TAAAAAACAAAGTAAAAAAGCACAAGAAAAAAGAACCATCTTTGGAGAGTGGGGTCCATTCATTTGAGGA
AGGAAGTGAGTTATCAAAAGGAACCACGAGGAAGGAAAGAAAGGCAGCCAGATTAAGTAAAGAAGCATTA
AAACAACTGCATAG
