>Addgene plasmid #31621 | pGEX-4T1-Claspin-FL-wt | addgene partial sequence | sequence record 38942 | pGEX-3 5'-CCGGGAGCTGCATGTGTCAGAGG-3'
ATCGTCAGTCAGTCACGATGCGGCCGCTCGAGCTACTTGTCGTCATCGTCTTTGTAATCGCTCTCCAAAT
ATTTGAAGATGCTTCGCGTCAATCCTGAAGTGCTATCATCTGTTTTGAGGTGCTTAGGTGAAGGAGAAGT
CATGAAAGATGGACCCCTTTTCTTTACCTGAGACTTAGACGATTCCTTTGCCGCCTCAGCCTTGACAGGA
GAAAGTGTATGAAAGACAAAGTTTCTTGAATTTCGAGGAGCACTGGGGTTATGGTCAGAGAGAGCAGCCA
GTTTCTGAAGCACAGCTTTGGGCTGGTTTAGCAGTGAGCCTGTCTTCACCTGTTGAGCACTTCCTGGTCT
GATGGCTTCAAAAGGATTTCTGAGCAAAGACTTTGATTCCTGAATAACCATAGGGCGACTGGCATTCTTC
TGCAGTGCTTTGGCTGTAACTTTCTTGGCCAGTATCATAAACTGACTGTCCTCCCCAATTTCTTCTTCTT
CTTCAGCTGTAATTTTCCCCTGCTGTGCCATGTCCCGAAGCCACTGCTCTCGTTCAATTCGCTCCTTCCT
CCACCTGGCTTCTGACTCATCAAGCTGTTCTTCAGTCTGATCATCATCAGAGTCTCTGTGGAACAAGTCC
ATCTGGGAAGCATCATCTATGTTTTTCCATCGAAACTTCCTCATTCGCCCAGGACCATCGCTGTGCAGAT
CCCCATCAGCAAGGTACCTCTCTTGGTATAAACGTAGCTGTCGCTTATCATCATCCAACATAGTTTTCAT
GTGTATTTTCTTGATTTGACTCTGCAGTTCCTCATCAGAAGGAAGTACTTCATCAATTACGTCCTC
