[The description below was written by a language model from this plasmid's Addgene catalogue record.]
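Description:
pGEX-4T1-Claspin-FL-wt is a bacterial expression plasmid built on the commercial pGEX-4T1 backbone (about 5 kb without insert) and carrying full-length, wild-type human Claspin (CLSPN) as an insert of roughly 4.1 kb. It is propagated in E. coli under ampicillin selection; the record lists the copy number as unknown and includes no feature table, so the origin of replication and promoter are not explicitly stated. Vectors of the pGEX series generally use an IPTG-inducible tac promoter with a plasmid-borne lacI repressor and a pBR322-type origin, and pGEX-4T vectors encode a thrombin cleavage site between GST and the cloning site, but none of these elements is confirmed in the recorded fields.

The Claspin coding sequence was inserted between the BamHI and XhoI sites, both of which are preserved, placing it in frame downstream of the backbone's glutathione S-transferase. The resulting product carries three tags: GST at the N terminus from the vector, a His tag at the N-terminal end of the insert, and a Flag tag at its C-terminal end. This arrangement allows purification on glutathione resin, with the His and Flag tags offering additional affinity steps or detection, and tags at both ends can help enrich for full-length protein from a large fusion. Claspin is an adaptor in the DNA damage and replication checkpoint that mediates phosphorylation of Chk1 by the ATR kinase. The associated publication concerns biochemical reconstitution of this Claspin-mediated reaction, so the plasmid is best understood as a source of recombinant wild-type Claspin for in vitro kinase and interaction studies.
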