Addgene plasmid #31621: pGEX-4T1-Claspin-FL-wt
Depositing lab: Aziz Sancar. Depositing organization: University of North Carolina at Chapel Hill. Publication: Reconstitution of human claspin-mediated phosphorylation of Chk1 by the ATR (ataxia telangiectasia-mutated and rad3-related) checkpoint kinase. Lindsey-Boltz LA, Sercin O, Choi JH, Sancar A. J Biol Chem. 2009 Nov 27. 284(48):33107-14. 10.1074/jbc.M109.064485 PubMed 19828454.
Backbone
  Vector backbone: pGEX-4T1
  Backbone manufacturer: Amersham
  Backbone size w/o insert (bp): 4969
  Vector type: Bacterial Expression
Growth in bacteria
  Bacterial resistance: Ampicillin, 100 μg/mL
  Growth temperature: 37°C
  Growth strain: DH5alpha
  Copy number: Unknown
Gene/Insert
  Gene/Insert name: Claspin
  Species: H. sapiens (human)
  Insert size (bp): 4100
  Entrez Gene: CLSPN
  Tag / fusion protein: GST (N terminal on backbone); His (N terminal on insert); Flag (C terminal on insert)
  Cloning method: Restriction Enzyme; 5′ cloning site BamHI (not destroyed); 3′ cloning site XhoI (not destroyed)
  Sequencing primers: 5′ pGEX-5; 3′ pGEX-3
Terms and licenses: Academic/Nonprofit Terms; Industry Terms: Not Available to Industry
How to cite: pGEX-4T1-Claspin-FL-wt was a gift from Aziz Sancar (Addgene plasmid # 31621 ; http://n2t.net/addgene:31621 ; RRID:Addgene_31621)
